Addgene plasmid #161435: pDONR221-MFSD2B_STOP
Purpose: Gateway entry clone with codon-optimized ORF sequence for subcloning into custom expression vectors. Contains a STOP codon at the end of the codon-optimized ORF sequence.
Depositing lab: RESOLUTE Consortium & Giulio Superti-Furga. Depositing organization: CeMM Research Center for Molecular Medicine. Publication: The RESOLUTE consortium: unlocking SLC transporters for drug discovery. Superti-Furga G, Lackner D, Wiedmer T, Ingles-Prieto A, Barbosa B, Girardi E, Goldmann U, Gurtl B, Klavins K, Klimek C, Lindinger S, Lineiro-Retes E, Muller AC, Onstein S, Redinger G, Reil D, Sedlyarov V, Wolf G, Crawford M, Everley R, ... Steppan CM. Nat Rev Drug Discov. 2020 Jul;19(7):429-430. doi: 10.1038/d41573-020-00056-6. PubMed 32265506.
Backbone
  Vector backbone: pDONR221
  Backbone manufacturer: ThermoFisher Scientific
  Backbone size w/o insert (bp): 2550
  Vector type: Mammalian Expression
Growth in bacteria
  Bacterial resistance: Kanamycin, 50 μg/mL
  Growth temperature: 37°C
  Growth strain: NEB Stable
  Copy number: High Copy
Gene/Insert
  Gene/Insert name: MFSD2B
  Species: H. sapiens (human)
  Insert size (bp): 1515
  Entrez Gene: MFSD2B
  Cloning method: Gateway Cloning
  Sequencing primers: 5′ M13-fwd; 3′ M13-rev
Terms and licenses: Academic/Nonprofit Terms; Industry Terms
Depositor comments: This plasmid contains a STOP codon at the end of the codon-optimized ORF. For the version of this plasmid that does not contain a STOP codon, please see Addgene plasmid 132269 For more information on the full Resolute plasmid collection, please see www.addgene.org/depositor-collections/re-solute/. Please provide your feedback on this plasmid to the RESOLUTE consortium by filling out their RESOLUTE repository feedback form: https://forms.office.com/Pages/ResponsePage.aspx?id=0e05yklzmkS7rjFGQL4N7z4feCLQvEJAmVcOCM_u885UN1JJRko0Ukg4TVQwNTZLOUxPQVJWT1NHUCQlQCN0PWcu
How to cite: pDONR221-MFSD2B_STOP was a gift from RESOLUTE Consortium & Giulio Superti-Furga (Addgene plasmid # 161435 ; http://n2t.net/addgene:161435 ; RRID:Addgene_161435)
