[The description below was written by a language model from this plasmid's Addgene catalogue record and pLannotate feature annotations shown in this document.]
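Description:
pDONR221-MFSD2B_STOP is a Gateway entry clone built on the pDONR221 backbone, carrying a codon-optimized open reading frame for human MFSD2B. It is a small bacterial plasmid of about 4.1 kb that replicates at high copy from a ColE1/pUC-type origin and is selected with kanamycin through an aminoglycoside phosphotransferase (KanR) gene. Although the catalogue lists the vector type as mammalian expression, the feature table shows no eukaryotic promoter or polyadenylation signal around the insert. The plasmid therefore serves as a shuttle for the ORF rather than as an expression vector in its own right.

The roughly 1.5 kb MFSD2B coding sequence sits between attL1 and attL2 sites, which allow directional transfer into any attR-containing destination vector by an LR Clonase reaction. The promoter, tags and selection used for expression are then supplied by the chosen destination vector. MFSD2B is annotated as a cation-dependent lipid transporter of the major facilitator superfamily that exports sphingosine-1-phosphate from red blood cells and platelets. This version retains a stop codon at the end of the ORF, so it suits untagged or N-terminally tagged expression. A sister clone without the stop codon exists for C-terminal fusions.

Remaining backbone elements include rrnB T1 and T2 transcription terminators upstream of the cassette, which insulate the insert from read-through transcription. A T7 promoter lies next to attL2 and is oriented back toward the insert. There are also short residual lacI and lacZα fragments. M13 forward and reverse priming sites are listed for sequence verification. The plasmid belongs to a consortium collection of solute carrier transporter clones intended for subcloning into custom expression vectors for transporter research and drug discovery.
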