Features (pLannotate 1.2.2; 10 found; start..end, strand, type, name):
      1..100     +  protein_bind   attL1: mutant version of attL; recombination site for the Gateway® LR reaction LR Clonase™
    106..1617    +  CDS            MFSD2B: MFS2B_HUMAN - Experimental evidence at protein level: Swiss-Prot protein existence level 1. Cation-dependent lipid transporter that specifically mediates export of sphingosine-1-phosphate in red blood cells and platelets (PubMed:29045386). Sphingosine-1-phosphate is a signaling sphingolipid and its export from red blood cells into in the plasma is required for red blood cell morphology (By similarity). Does not transport lysophosphatidylcholine (LPC) (By similarity). From Homo sapiens (Human).
   1622..1721    -  protein_bind   attL2: mutant version of attL; recombination site for the Gateway® LR reaction LR Clonase™
   1739..1757    -  promoter       T7 promoter: promoter for bacteriophage T7 RNA polymerase
   1891..2700    +  CDS            KanR: aminoglycoside phosphotransferase; aph(3')-Ia; confers resistance to kanamycin in bacteria or G418 (Geneticin®) in eukaryotes
   2847..3435    +  rep_origin     ori: high-copy-number ColE1/pMB1/pBR322/pUC origin of replication
   3618..3710    +  CDS            lacI (fragment): lac repressor; lacI; The lac repressor binds to the lac operator to inhibit transcription in E. coli. This inhibition can be relieved by adding lactose or isopropyl-β-D-thiogalactopyranoside (IPTG).
   3765..3792    -  terminator     rrnB T2 terminator: transcription terminator T2 from the E. coli rrnB gene
   3924..3967    +  terminator     rrnB T1 terminator: Escherichia coli rrnB; transcription terminator T1 from the E. coli rrnB gene
   4014..4050    -  CDS            lacZα (fragment): LacZα fragment of β-galactosidase; lacZ fragment
>Addgene plasmid #161435 | pDONR221-MFSD2B_STOP | addgene full sequence | sequence record 355836 | Addgene NGS Result
CAAATAATGATTTTATTTTGACTGATAGTGACCTGTTCGTTGCAACACATTGATGAGCAATGCTTTTTTA
TAATGCCAACTTTGTACAAAAAAGCAGGCTCCACCATGGCAGCACCACCTGCACCTGCAGCAAAGGGCTC
TCCCCAGCCTGAGCCACACGCCCCCGAGCCTGGCCCAGGCAGCGCCAAGAGGGGAAGGGAGGACTCTAGG
GCAGGCCGGCTGAGCTTCTGCACCAAGGTGTGCTACGGCATCGGCGGCGTGCCAAACCAGATCGCCAGCT
CCGCCACAGCCTTCTATCTGCAGCTGTTTCTGCTGGACATCGCACAGATCCCAGCAGCACAGGTGTCCCT
GGTGCTGTTCGGAGGCAAGGTGTCTGGAGCAGCAGCAGATCCTGTGGCAGGCTTCTTTATCAATAGATCC
CAGAGGACCGGCTCTGGCAGACTGATGCCATGGGTGCTGGGCTGCACACCCTTTATCGCCCTGGCCTACT
TCTTTCTGTGGTTCCTGCCACCCTTTACCTCTCTGAGGGGCCTGTGGTACACCACATTCTATTGCCTGTT
TCAGGCCCTGGCCACCTTCTTTCAGGTGCCCTACACCGCCCTGACAATGCTGCTGACACCCTGTCCTAGA
GAGAGGGATTCCGCCACCGCCTATCGGATGACAGTGGAGATGGCAGGCACCCTGATGGGAGCAACAGTGC
ACGGACTGATCGTGAGCGGAGCACACAGGCCTCACAGGTGCGAGGCCACCGCCACACCAGGACCAGTGAC
CGTGTCCCCAAACGCAGCACACCTGTACTGTATCGCAGCAGCCGTGGTGGTGGTGACATATCCCGTGTGC
ATCAGCCTGCTGTGCCTGGGAGTGAAGGAGAGGCCTGACCCAAGCGCCCCTGCATCCGGCCCAGGCCTGT
CCTTCCTGGCAGGACTGTCTCTGACCACAAGGCACCCTCCATACCTGAAGCTGGTCATCAGCTTCCTGTT
TATCTCCGCCGCCGTGCAGGTGGAGCAGAGCTATCTGGTGCTGTTTTGTACCCACGCCTCCCAGCTGCAC
GATCACGTGCAGGGCCTGGTGCTGACCGTGCTGGTGTCTGCCGTGCTGAGCACACCACTGTGGGAGTGGG
TGCTGCAGCGGTTCGGCAAGAAGACCTCCGCCTTCGGCATCTTTGCCATGGTGCCCTTTGCCATCCTGCT
GGCAGCAGTGCCAACAGCACCTGTGGCATACGTGGTGGCCTTCGTGTCTGGCGTGAGCATCGCCGTGAGC
CTGCTGCTGCCCTGGTCCATGCTGCCTGACGTGGTGGACGATTTCCAGCTGCAGCACAGGCACGGACCAG
GACTGGAGACCATCTTTTACTCTAGCTACGTGTTCTTCACAAAGCTGTCCGGAGCATGCGCACTGGGAAT
CTCCACCCTGTCTCTGGAGTTTTCTGGCTACAAGGCAGGCGTGTGCAAGCAGGCAGAGGAGGTGGTGGTG
ACCCTGAAGGTGCTGATCGGCGCCGTGCCTACATGCATGATCCTGGCCGGCCTGTGCATCCTGATGGTGG
GCTCTACCCCAAAGACACCCAGCAGAGATGCCTCCTCTAGGCTGAGCCTGCGGAGAAGGACCAGCTATTC
CCTGGCCTAAGACCCAGCTTTCTTGTACAAAGTTGGCATTATAAGAAAGCATTGCTTATCAATTTGTTGC
AACGAACAGGTCACTATCAGTCAAAATAAAATCATTATTTGCCATCCAGCTGATATCCCCTATAGTGAGT
CGTATTACATGGTCATAGCTGTTTCCTGGCAGCTCTGGCCCGTGTCTCAAAATCTCTGATGTTACATTGC
ACAAGATAAAAATATATCATCATGAACAATAAAACTGTCTGCTTACATAAACAGTAATACAAGGGGTGTT
ATGAGCCATATTCAACGGGAAACGTCGAGGCCGCGATTAAATTCCAACATGGATGCTGATTTATATGGGT
ATAAATGGGCTCGCGATAATGTCGGGCAATCAGGTGCGACAATCTATCGCTTGTATGGGAAGCCCGATGC
GCCAGAGTTGTTTCTGAAACATGGCAAAGGTAGCGTTGCCAATGATGTTACAGATGAGATGGTCAGACTA
AACTGGCTGACGGAATTTATGCCTCTTCCGACCATCAAGCATTTTATCCGTACTCCTGATGATGCATGGT
TACTCACCACTGCGATCCCCGGAAAAACAGCATTCCAGGTATTAGAAGAATATCCTGATTCAGGTGAAAA
TATTGTTGATGCGCTGGCAGTGTTCCTGCGCCGGTTGCATTCGATTCCTGTTTGTAATTGTCCTTTTAAC
AGCGATCGCGTATTTCGTCTCGCTCAGGCGCAATCACGAATGAATAACGGTTTGGTTGATGCGAGTGATT
TTGATGACGAGCGTAATGGCTGGCCTGTTGAACAAGTCTGGAAAGAAATGCATAAACTTTTGCCATTCTC
ACCGGATTCAGTCGTCACTCATGGTGATTTCTCACTTGATAACCTTATTTTTGACGAGGGGAAATTAATA
GGTTGTATTGATGTTGGACGAGTCGGAATCGCAGACCGATACCAGGATCTTGCCATCCTATGGAACTGCC
TCGGTGAGTTTTCTCCTTCATTACAGAAACGGCTTTTTCAAAAATATGGTATTGATAATCCTGATATGAA
TAAATTGCAGTTTCATTTGATGCTCGATGAGTTTTTCTAATCAGAATTGGTTAATTGGTTGTAACACTGG
CAGAGCATTACGCTGACTTGACGGGACGGCGCAAGCTCATGACCAAAATCCCTTAACGTGAGTTACGCGT
CGTTCCACTGAGCGTCAGACCCCGTAGAAAAGATCAAAGGATCTTCTTGAGATCCTTTTTTTCTGCGCGT
AATCTGCTGCTTGCAAACAAAAAAACCACCGCTACCAGCGGTGGTTTGTTTGCCGGATCAAGAGCTACCA
ACTCTTTTTCCGAAGGTAACTGGCTTCAGCAGAGCGCAGATACCAAATACTGTTCTTCTAGTGTAGCCGT
AGTTAGGCCACCACTTCAAGAACTCTGTAGCACCGCCTACATACCTCGCTCTGCTAATCCTGTTACCAGT
GGCTGCTGCCAGTGGCGATAAGTCGTGTCTTACCGGGTTGGACTCAAGACGATAGTTACCGGATAAGGCG
CAGCGGTCGGGCTGAACGGGGGGTTCGTGCACACAGCCCAGCTTGGAGCGAACGACCTACACCGAACTGA
GATACCTACAGCGTGAGCTATGAGAAAGCGCCACGCTTCCCGAAGGGAGAAAGGCGGACAGGTATCCGGT
AAGCGGCAGGGTCGGAACAGGAGAGCGCACGAGGGAGCTTCCAGGGGGAAACGCCTGGTATCTTTATAGT
CCTGTCGGGTTTCGCCACCTCTGACTTGAGCGTCGATTTTTGTGATGCTCGTCAGGGGGGCGGAGCCTAT
GGAAAAACGCCAGCAACGCGGCCTTTTTACGGTTCCTGGCCTTTTGCTGGCCTTTTGCTCACATGTTCTT
TCCTGCGTTATCCCCTGATTCTGTGGATAACCGTATTACCGCCTTTGAGTGAGCTGATACCGCTCGCCGC
AGCCGAACGACCGAGCGCAGCGAGTCAGTGAGCGAGGAAGCGGAAGAGCGCCCAATACGCAAACCGCCTC
TCCCCGCGCGTTGGCCGATTCATTAATGCAGCTGGCACGACAGGTTTCCCGACTGGAAAGCGGGCAGTGA
GCGCAACGCAATTAATACGCGTACCGCTAGCCAGGAAGAGTTTGTAGAAACGCAAAAAGGCCATCCGTCA
GGATGGCCTTCTGCTTAGTTTGATGCCTGGCAGTTTATGGCGGGCGTCCTGCCCGCCACCCTCCGGGCCG
TTGCTTCACAACGTTCAAATCCGCTCCCGGCGGATTTGTCCTACTCAGGAGAGCGTTCACCGACAAACAA
CAGATAAAACGAAAGGCCCAGTCTTCCGACTGAGCCTTTCGTTTTATTTGATGCCTGGCAGTTCCCTACT
CTCGCGTTAACGCTAGCATGGATGTTTTCCCAGTCACGACGTTGTAAAACGACGGCCAGTCTTAAGCTCG
GGCCC
