>Addgene plasmid #161435 | pDONR221-MFSD2B_STOP | depositor partial sequence | sequence record 312805 | Codon-optimized ORF of MFSD2B
ATGGCAGCACCACCTGCACCTGCAGCAAAGGGCTCTCCCCAGCCTGAGCCACACGCCCCCGAGCCTGGCC
CAGGCAGCGCCAAGAGGGGAAGGGAGGACTCTAGGGCAGGCCGGCTGAGCTTCTGCACCAAGGTGTGCTA
CGGCATCGGCGGCGTGCCAAACCAGATCGCCAGCTCCGCCACAGCCTTCTATCTGCAGCTGTTTCTGCTG
GACATCGCACAGATCCCAGCAGCACAGGTGTCCCTGGTGCTGTTCGGAGGCAAGGTGTCTGGAGCAGCAG
CAGATCCTGTGGCAGGCTTCTTTATCAATAGATCCCAGAGGACCGGCTCTGGCAGACTGATGCCATGGGT
GCTGGGCTGCACACCCTTTATCGCCCTGGCCTACTTCTTTCTGTGGTTCCTGCCACCCTTTACCTCTCTG
AGGGGCCTGTGGTACACCACATTCTATTGCCTGTTTCAGGCCCTGGCCACCTTCTTTCAGGTGCCCTACA
CCGCCCTGACAATGCTGCTGACACCCTGTCCTAGAGAGAGGGATTCCGCCACCGCCTATCGGATGACAGT
GGAGATGGCAGGCACCCTGATGGGAGCAACAGTGCACGGACTGATCGTGAGCGGAGCACACAGGCCTCAC
AGGTGCGAGGCCACCGCCACACCAGGACCAGTGACCGTGTCCCCAAACGCAGCACACCTGTACTGTATCG
CAGCAGCCGTGGTGGTGGTGACATATCCCGTGTGCATCAGCCTGCTGTGCCTGGGAGTGAAGGAGAGGCC
TGACCCAAGCGCCCCTGCATCCGGCCCAGGCCTGTCCTTCCTGGCAGGACTGTCTCTGACCACAAGGCAC
CCTCCATACCTGAAGCTGGTCATCAGCTTCCTGTTTATCTCCGCCGCCGTGCAGGTGGAGCAGAGCTATC
TGGTGCTGTTTTGTACCCACGCCTCCCAGCTGCACGATCACGTGCAGGGCCTGGTGCTGACCGTGCTGGT
GTCTGCCGTGCTGAGCACACCACTGTGGGAGTGGGTGCTGCAGCGGTTCGGCAAGAAGACCTCCGCCTTC
GGCATCTTTGCCATGGTGCCCTTTGCCATCCTGCTGGCAGCAGTGCCAACAGCACCTGTGGCATACGTGG
TGGCCTTCGTGTCTGGCGTGAGCATCGCCGTGAGCCTGCTGCTGCCCTGGTCCATGCTGCCTGACGTGGT
GGACGATTTCCAGCTGCAGCACAGGCACGGACCAGGACTGGAGACCATCTTTTACTCTAGCTACGTGTTC
TTCACAAAGCTGTCCGGAGCATGCGCACTGGGAATCTCCACCCTGTCTCTGGAGTTTTCTGGCTACAAGG
CAGGCGTGTGCAAGCAGGCAGAGGAGGTGGTGGTGACCCTGAAGGTGCTGATCGGCGCCGTGCCTACATG
CATGATCCTGGCCGGCCTGTGCATCCTGATGGTGGGCTCTACCCCAAAGACACCCAGCAGAGATGCCTCC
TCTAGGCTGAGCCTGCGGAGAAGGACCAGCTATTCCCTGGCCTAA
